>Addgene plasmid #181980 | pRRL.PPT.SFFV.HA.RUNX1C.IRES.eGFP | addgene full sequence | sequence record 455918 | Addgene NGS Result
AGCTTAATGTAGTCTTATGCAATACTCTTGTAGTCTTGCAACATGGTAACGATGAGTTAGCAACATGCCT
TACAAGGAGAGAAAAAGCACCGTGCATGCCGATTGGTGGAAGTAAGGTGGTACGATCGTGCCTTATTAGG
AAGGCAACAGACGGGTCTGACATGGATTGGACGAACCACTGAATTGCCGCATTGCAGAGATATTGTATTT
AAGTGCCTAGCTCGATACATAAACGGGTCTCTCTGGTTAGACCAGATCTGAGCCTGGGAGCTCTCTGGCT
AACTAGGGAACCCACTGCTTAAGCCTCAATAAAGCTTGCCTTGAGTGCTTCAAGTAGTGTGTGCCCGTCT
GTTGTGTGACTCTGGTAACTAGAGATCCCTCAGACCCTTTTAGTCAGTGTGGAAAATCTCTAGCAGTGGC
GCCCGAACAGGGACTTGAAAGCGAAAGGGAAACCAGAGGAGCTCTCTCGACGCAGGACTCGGCTTGCTGA
AGCGCGCACGGCAAGAGGCGAGGGGCGGCGACTGGTGAGTACGCCAAAAATTTTGACTAGCGGAGGCTAG
AAGGAGAGAGATGGGTGCGAGAGCGTCAGTATTAAGCGGGGGAGAATTAGATCGCGATGGGAAAAAATTC
GGTTAAGGCCAGGGGGAAAGAAAAAATATAAATTAAAACATATAGTATGGGCAAGCAGGGAGCTAGAACG
ATTCGCAGTTAATCCTGGCCTGTTAGAAACATCAGAAGGCTGTAGACAAATACTGGGACAGCTACAACCA
TCCCTTCAGACAGGATCAGAAGAACTTAGATCATTATATAATACAGTAGCAACCCTCTATTGTGTGCATC
AAAGGATAGAGATAAAAGACACCAAGGAAGCTTTAGACAAGATAGAGGAAGAGCAAAACAAAAGTAAGAC
CACCGCACAGCAAGCGGCCGCTGATCTTCAGACCTGGAGGAGGAGATATGAGGGACAATTGGAGAAGTGA
ATTATATAAATATAAAGTAGTAAAAATTGAACCATTAGGAGTAGCACCCACCAAGGCAAAGAGAAGAGTG
GTGCAGAGAGAAAAAAGAGCAGTGGGAATAGGAGCTTTGTTCCTTGGGTTCTTGGGAGCAGCAGGAAGCA
CTATGGGCGCAGCGTCAATGACGCTGACGGTACAGGCCAGACAATTATTGTCTGGTATAGTGCAGCAGCA
GAACAATTTGCTGAGGGCTATTGAGGCGCAACAGCATCTGTTGCAACTCACAGTCTGGGGCATCAAGCAG
CTCCAGGCAAGAATCCTGGCTGTGGAAAGATACCTAAAGGATCAACAGCTCCTGGGGATTTGGGGTTGCT
CTGGAAAACTCATTTGCACCACTGCTGTGCCTTGGAATGCTAGTTGGAGTAATAAATCTCTGGAACAGAT
TTGGAATCACACGACCTGGATGGAGTGGGACAGAGAAATTAACAATTACACAAGCTTAATACACTCCTTA
ATTGAAGAATCGCAAAACCAGCAAGAAAAGAATGAACAAGAATTATTGGAATTAGATAAATGGGCAAGTT
TGTGGAATTGGTTTAACATAACAAATTGGCTGTGGTATATAAAATTATTCATAATGATAGTAGGAGGCTT
GGTAGGTTTAAGAATAGTTTTTGCTGTACTTTCTATAGTGAATAGAGTTAGGCAGGGATATTCACCATTA
TCGTTTCAGACCCACCTCCCAACCCCGAGGGGACCCGACAGGCCCGAAGGAATAGAAGAAGAAGGTGGAG
AGAGAGACAGAGACAGATCCATTCGATTAGTGAACGGATCTCGACGGTATCGGTTAACTTTTAAAAGAAA
AGGGGGGATTGGGGGGTACAGTGCAGGGGAAAGAATAGTAGACATAATAGCAACAGACATACAAACTAAA
GAATTACAAAAACAAATTACAAAAATTCAAAATTTTATCGATCACGAGACTAGCCTCGAGCTAGCTGCAG
TAACGCCATTTTGCAAGGCATGGAAAAATACCAAACCAAGAATAGAGAAGTTCAGATCAAGGGCGGGTAC
ATGAAAATAGCTAACGTTGGGCCAAACAGGATATCTGCGGTGAGCAGTTTCGGCCCCGGCCCGGGGCCAA
GAACAGATGGTCACCGCAGTTTCGGCCCCGGCCCGAGGCCAAGAACAGATGGTCCCCAGATATGGCCCAA
CCCTCAGCAGTTTCTTAAGACCCATCAGATGTTTCCAGGCTCCCCCAAGGACCTGAAATGACCCTGCGCC
TTATTTGAATTAACCAATCAGCCTGCTTCTCGCTTCTGTTCGCGCGCTTCTGCTTCCCGAGCTCTATAAA
AGAGCTCACAACCCCTCACTCGGCGCGCCAGTCCTCCGACAGACTGAGTCGGCCGGTCGAATCAAGCTTA
TCGATACCGTCGACGGATCCACCGGTACTAGTATACTCCGGAGCCACCATGGGATACCCCTACGACGTGC
CCGACTACGCTTCAGACAGCATATTTGAGTCATTTCCTTCGTACCCACAGTGCTTCATGAGAGAATGCAT
ACTTGGAATGAATCCTTCTAGGGACGTCCACGATGCCAGCACGAGCCGCCGCTTCACGCCGCCTTCCACC
GCGCTGAGCCCAGGCAAGATGAGCGAGGCTTTGCCTCTGGGCGCCCCAGACGCCGGCGCTGCCCTGGCCG
GCAAGCTGAGGAGCGGCGACCGCAGCATGGTGGAGGTGCTGGCCGACCACCCGGGCGAGCTGGTGCGCAC
CGACAGCCCCAACTTCCTCTGCTCCGTGCTGCCTACGCACTGGCGCTGCAACAAGACCCTGCCCATCGCT
TTCAAGGTGGTGGCCCTAGGGGATGTTCCAGATGGCACTCTGGTCACTGTGATGGCTGGCAATGATGAAA
ACTACTCGGCTGAGCTGAGAAATGCTACCGCAGCCATGAAGAACCAGGTTGCAAGATTTAATGACCTCAG
GTTTGTCGGTCGAAGTGGAAGAGGGAAAAGCTTCACTCTGACCATCACTGTCTTCACAAACCCACCGCAA
GTCGCCACCTACCACAGAGCCATCAAAATCACAGTGGATGGGCCCCGAGAACCTCGAAGACATCGGCAGA
AACTAGATGATCAGACCAAGCCCGGGAGCTTGAGCTTCAGCGAGAGACTGAGTGAACTGGAGCAGCTGCG
GCGCACAGCCATGAGGGTCAGCCCACACCACCCAGCCCCCACGCCCAACCCTCGTGCCTCCCTGAACCAC
TCCACTGCCTTTAACCCTCAGCCTCAGAGTCAGATGCAGGATACAAGGCAGATCCAACCATCTCCTCCCT
GGAGCTATGACCAGTCCTACCAATACCTGGGAAGCATTGCCTCTCCTTCTGTGCACCCAGCAACGCCCAT
TTCACCTGGACGTGCCAGCGGCATGACAACCCTCTCTGCAGAACTTTCCAGTCGACTCTCAACGGCACCC
GACCTGACAGCGTTCAGCGACCCGCGCCAGTTCCCCGCGCTGCCCTCCATCTCCGACCCCCGCATGCACT
ATCCAGGCGCCTTCACCTACTCCCCGACGCCGGTCACCTCGGGCATCGGCATCGGCATGTCGGCCATGGG
CTCGGCCACGCGCTACCACACCTACCTGCCGCCGCCCTACCCCGGCTCGTCGCAAGCGCAGGGAGGCCCG
TTCCAAGCCAGCTCGCCCTCCTACCACCTGTACTACGGCGCCTCGGCCGGCTCCTACCAGTTCTCCATGG
TGGGCGGCGAGCGCTCGCCGCCGCGCATCCTGCCGCCCTGCACCAACGCCTCCACCGGCTCCGCGCTGCT
CAACCCCAGCCTCCCGAACCAGAGCGACGTGGTGGAGGCCGAGGGCAGCCACAGCAACTCCCCCACCAAC
ATGGCGCCCTCCGCGCGCCTGGAGGAGGCCGTGTGGAGGCCCTACTGACGCGTATGCATGAGTAACTGAG
GATCCGCCCCTCTCCCTCCCCCCCCCCTAACGTTACTGGCCGAAGCCGCTTGGAATAAGGCCGGTGTGCG
TTTGTCTATATGTTATTTTCCACCATATTGCCGTCTTTTGGCAATGTGAGGGCCCGGAAACCTGGCCCTG
TCTTCTTGACGAGCATTCCTAGGGGTCTTTCCCCTCTCGCCAAAGGAATGCAAGGTCTGTTGAATGTCGT
GAAGGAAGCAGTTCCTCTGGAAGCTTCTTGAAGACAAACAACGTCTGTAGCGACCCTTTGCAGGCAGCGG
AACCCCCCACCTGGCGACAGGTGCCTCTGCGGCCAAAAGCCACGTGTATAAGATACACCTGCAAAGGCGG
CACAACCCCAGTGCCACGTTGTGAGTTGGATAGTTGTGGAAAGAGTCAAATGGCTCTCCTCAAGCGTATT
CAACAAGGGGCTGAAGGATGCCCAGAAGGTACCCCATTGTATGGGATCTGATCTGGGGCCTCGGTACACA
TGCTTTACATGTGTTTAGTCGAGGTTAAAAAAACGTCTAGGCCCCCCGAACCACGGGGACGTGGTTTTCC
TTTGAAAAACACGATGATAATATGGCCACAACCATGGTGAGCAAGGGCGAGGAGCTGTTCACCGGGGTGG
TGCCCATCCTGGTCGAGCTGGACGGCGACGTAAACGGCCACAAGTTCAGCGTGTCCGGCGAGGGCGAGGG
CGATGCCACCTACGGCAAGCTGACCCTGAAGTTCATCTGCACCACCGGCAAGCTGCCCGTGCCCTGGCCC
ACCCTCGTGACCACCCTGACCTACGGCGTGCAGTGCTTCAGCCGCTACCCCGACCACATGAAGCAGCACG
ACTTCTTCAAGTCCGCCATGCCCGAAGGCTACGTCCAGGAGCGCACCATCTTCTTCAAGGACGACGGCAA
CTACAAGACCCGCGCCGAGGTGAAGTTCGAGGGCGACACCCTGGTGAACCGCATCGAGCTGAAGGGCATC
GACTTCAAGGAGGACGGCAACATCCTGGGGCACAAGCTGGAGTACAACTACAACAGCCACAACGTCTATA
TCATGGCCGACAAGCAGAAGAACGGCATCAAGGTGAACTTCAAGATCCGCCACAACATCGAGGACGGCAG
CGTGCAGCTCGCCGACCACTACCAGCAGAACACCCCCATCGGCGACGGCCCCGTGCTGCTGCCCGACAAC
CACTACCTGAGCACCCAGTCCGCCCTGAGCAAAGACCCCAACGAGAAGCGCGATCACATGGTCCTGCTGG
AGTTCGTGACCGCCGCCGGGATCACTCTCGGCATGGACGAGCTGTACAAGTAAAGCGGCCGCGTCGACGG
ATCCCCCGGGCTGCAGGAATTCGAGCATCTTACCGCCATTTATTCCCATATTTGTTCTGTTTTTCTTGAT
TTGGGTATACATTTAAATGTTAATAAAACAAAATGGTGGGGCAATCATTTACATTTTTAGGGATATGTAA
TTACTAGTTCAGGTGTATTGCCACAAGACAAACATGTTAAGAAACTTTCCCGTTATTTACGCTCTGTTCC
TGTTAATCAACCTCTGGATTACAAAATTTGTGAAAGATTGACTGATATTCTTAACTATGTTGCTCCTTTT
ACGCTGTGTGGATATGCTGCTTTAATGCCTCTGTATCATGCTATTGCTTCCCGTACGGCTTTCGTTTTCT
CCTCCTTGTATAAATCCTGGTTGCTGTCTCTTTATGAGGAGTTGTGGCCCGTTGTCCGTCAACGTGGCGT
GGTGTGCTCTGTGTTTGCTGACGCAACCCCCACTGGCTGGGGCATTGCCACCACCTGTCAACTCCTTTCT
GGGACTTTCGCTTTCCCCCTCCCGATCGCCACGGCAGAACTCATCGCCGCCTGCCTTGCCCGCTGCTGGA
CAGGGGCTAGGTTGCTGGGCACTGATAATTCCGTGGTGTTGTCGGGGAAGCTGACGTCCTTTCGAATTCG
ATATCAGGTACCTTTAAGACCAATGACTTACAAGGCAGCTGTAGATCTTAGCCACTTTTTAAAAGAAAAG
GGGGGACTGGAAGGGCTACGTAACTCCCAACGAAGACAAGATCTGCTTTTTGCTTGTACTGGGTCTCTCT
GGTTAGACCAGATCTGAGCCTGGGAGCTCTCTGGCTAACTAGGGAACCCACTGCTTAAGCCTCAATAAAG
CTTGCCTTGAGTGCTTCAAGTAGTGTGTGCCCGTCTGTTGTGTGACTCTGGTAACTAGAGATCCCTCAGA
CCCTTTTAGTCAGTGTGGAAAATCTCTAGCAGTAGTAGTTCATGTCATCTTATTATTCAGTATTTATAAC
TTGCAAAGAAATGAATATCAGAGAGTGAGAGGAACTTGTTTATTGCAGCTTATAATGGTTACAAATAAAG
CAATAGCATCACAAATTTCACAAATAAAGCATTTTTTTCACTGCATTCTAGTTGTGGTTTGTCCAAACTC
ATCAATGTATCTTATCATGTCTGGCTCTAGCTATCCCGCCCCTAACTCCGCCCATCCCGCCCCTAACTCC
GCCCAGTTCCGCCCATTCTCCGCCCCATGGCTGACTAATTTTTTTTATTTATGCAGAGGCCGAGGCCGCC
TCGGCCTCTGAGCTATTCCAGAAGTAGTGAGGAGGCTTTTTTGGAGGCCTAGGGACGTACCCAATTCGCC
CTATAGTGAGTCGTATTACGCGCGCTCACTGGCCGTCGTTTTACAACGTCGTGACTGGGAAAACCCTGGC
GTTACCCAACTTAATCGCCTTGCAGCACATCCCCCTTTCGCCAGCTGGCGTAATAGCGAAGAGGCCCGCA
CCGATCGCCCTTCCCAACAGTTGCGCAGCCTGAATGGCGAATGGG
[124 nt withheld, positions 6766-6889]
C
[91 nt withheld, positions 6891-6981]
A
[49 nt withheld, positions 6983-7031]
CCTTTGACGTTGGAGTCCACGTTCTTT
[37 nt withheld, positions 7059-7095]
ACCCTATCTCGGTCTATTCTTTTGATTTATAAGGGATTTTGCCGATTTCGGCCTATTGGTTAAAAAATGA
GCTGATTTAACAAAAATTTAACGCGAATTTTAACAAAATATTAACGCTTACAATTTAGGTGGCACTTTTC
GGGGAAATGTGCGCGGAACCCCTATTTGTTTATTTTTCTAAATACATTCAAATATGTATCCGCTCATGAG
ACAATAACCCTGATAAATGCTTCAATAATATTGAAAAAGGAAGAGTATGAGTATTCAACATTTCCGTGTC
GCCCTTATTCCCTTTTTTGCGGCATTTTGCCTTCCTGTTTTTGCTCACCCAGAAACGCTGGTGAAAGTAA
AAGATGCTGAAGATCAGTTGGGTGCACGAGTGGGTTACATCGAACTGGATCTCAACAGCGGTAAGATCCT
TGAGAGTTTTCGCCCCGAAGAACGTTTTCCAATGATGAGCACTTTTAAAGTTCTGCTATGTGGCGCGGTA
TTATCCCGTATTGACGCCGGGCAAGAGCAACTCGGTCGCCGCATACACTATTCTCAGAATGACTTGGTTG
AGTACTCACCAGTCACAGAAAAGCATCTTACGGATGGCATGACAGTAAGAGAATTATGCAGTGCTGCCAT
AACCATGAGTGATAACACTGCGGCCAACTTACTTCTGACAACGATCGGAGGACCGAAGGAGCTAACCGCT
TTTTTGCACAACATGGGGGATCATGTAACTCGCCTTGATCGTTGGGAACCGGAGCTGAATGAAGCCATAC
CAAACGACGAGCGTGACACCACGATGCCTGTAGCAATGGCAACAACGTTGCGCAAACTATTAACTGGCGA
ACTACTTACTCTAGCTTCCCGGCAACAATTAATAGACTGGATGGAGGCGGATAAAGTTGCAGGACCACTT
CTGCGCTCGGCCCTTCCGGCTGGCTGGTTTATTGCTGATAAATCTGGAGCCGGTGAGCGTGGGTCTCGCG
GTATCATTGCAGCACTGGGGCCAGATGGTAAGCCCTCCCGTATCGTAGTTATCTACACGACGGGGAGTCA
GGCAACTATGGATGAACGAAATAGACAGATCGCTGAGATAGGTGCCTCACTGATTAAGCATTGGTAACTG
TCAGACCAAGTTTACTCATATATACTTTAGATTGATTTAAAACTTCATTTTTAATTTAAAAGGATCTAGG
TGAAGATCCTTTTTGATAATCTCATGACCAAAATCCCTTAACGTGAGTTTTCGTTCCACTGAGCGTCAGA
CCCCGTAGAAAAGATCAAAGGATCTTCTTGAGATCCTTTTTTTCTGCGCGTAATCTGCTGCTTGCAAACA
AAAAAACCACCGCTACCAGCGGTGGTTTGTTTGCCGGATCAAGAGCTACCAACTCTTTTTCCGAAGGTAA
CTGGCTTCAGCAGAGCGCAGATACCAAATACTGTTCTTCTAGTGTAGCCGTAGTTAGGCCACCACTTCAA
GAACTCTGTAGCACCGCCTACATACCTCGCTCTGCTAATCCTGTTACCAGTGGCTGCTGCCAGTGGCGAT
AAGTCGTGTCTTACCGGGTTGGACTCAAGACGATAGTTACCGGATAAGGCGCAGCGGTCGGGCTGAACGG
GGGGTTCGTGCACACAGCCCAGCTTGGAGCGAACGACCTACACCGAACTGAGATACCTACAGCGTGAGCT
ATGAGAAAGCGCCACGCTTCCCGAAGGGAGAAAGGCGGACAGGTATCCGGTAAGCGGCAGGGTCGGAACA
GGAGAGCGCACGAGGGAGCTTCCAGGGGGAAACGCCTGGTATCTTTATAGTCCTGTCGGGTTTCGCCACC
TCTGACTTGAGCGTCGATTTTTGTGATGCTCGTCAGGGGGGCGGAGCCTATGGAAAAACGCCAGCAACGC
GGCCTTTTTACGGTTCCTGGCCTTTTGCTGGCCTTTTGCTCACATGTTCTTTCCTGCGTTATCCCCTGAT
TCTGTGGATAACCGTATTACCGCCTTTGAGTGAGCTGATACCGCTCGCCGCAGCCGAACGACCGAGCGCA
GCGAGTCAGTGAGCGAGGAAGCGGAAGAGCGCCCAATACGCAAACCGCCTCTCCCCGCGCGTTGGCCGAT
TCATTAATGCAGCTGGCACGACAGGTTTCCCGACTGGAAAGCGGGCAGTGAGCGCAACGCAATTAATGTG
AGTTAGCTCACTCATTAGGCACCCCAGGCTTTACACTTTATGCTTCCGGCTCGTATGTTGTGTGGAATTG
TGAGCGGATAACAATTTCACACAGGAAACAGCTATGACCATGATTACGCCAAGCGCGCAATTAACCCTCA
CTAAAGGGAACAAAAGCTGGAGCTGCA
Features (pLannotate 1.2.2; 30 found; start..end, strand, type, name):
      8..234     +  promoter       RSV promoter: Rous sarcoma virus enhancer/promoter
    235..415     +  LTR            5' LTR (truncated): truncated 5' long terminal repeat (LTR) from HIV-1
    462..587     +  misc_feature   HIV-1 Ψ: packaging signal of human immunodeficiency virus type 1
    571..934     +  CDS            HIV-1 gag (fragment): gag protein from human immunodeficiency virus 1; gag
   1080..1313    +  misc_feature   RRE: The Rev response element (RRE) of HIV-1 allows for Rev-dependent mRNA export from the nucleus to the cytoplasm.
   1690..1790    +  CDS            Rev (fragment): human immunodeficiency virus 1 (HIV-1) Rev protein; rev; enhances nuclear export of unspliced and incompletely spliced viral mRNAs
   1809..1926    +  misc_feature   cPPT/CTS: central polypurine tract and central termination sequence of HIV-1
   1960..2361    +  promoter       SFFV promoter: spleen focus-forming virus long terminal repeat (LTR) promoter
   2371..2394    +  misc_feature   MCS (fragment): pBluescript multiple cloning site
   2552..3895    +  CDS            RUNX1: RUNX1_HUMAN - Also known as AML1, CBFA2. Experimental evidence at protein level: Swiss-Prot protein existence level 1. Isoform AML-1L interferes with the transactivation activity of RUNX1. From Homo sapiens (Human).
   3927..4513    +  misc_feature   IRES2: internal ribosome entry site (IRES) of the encephalomyocarditis virus (EMCV)
   4514..5233    +  CDS            EGFP: the original enhanced GFP (Yang et al., 1996) mammalian codon-optimized
   5249..5274    +  misc_feature   MCS (fragment): pBluescript multiple cloning site
   5274..5333    +  CDS            S (fragment): HBSAG_WHV6 - Experimental evidence at transcript level: Swiss-Prot protein existence level 2. The middle envelope protein plays an important role in the budding of the virion. It is involved in the induction of budding in a nucleocapsid independent way. In this process the majority of envelope proteins bud to form subviral lipoprotein particles of 22 nm of diameter that do not contain a nucleocapsid (By similarity). From Woodchuck hepatitis B virus (isolate w64/pWS23) (WHV).
   5465..5868    +  misc_feature   WPRE: woodchuck hepatitis virus posttranscriptional regulatory element
   5870..6025    +  CDS            nef (fragment): NEF_HV1LA - Experimental evidence at protein level: Swiss-Prot protein existence level 1. Extracellular Nef protein targets CD4(+) T-lymphocytes for apoptosis by interacting with CXCR4 surface receptors. From Human immunodeficiency virus type 1 group M subtype B (isolate Lai) (HIV-1).
   6011..6191    +  LTR            5' LTR (truncated): truncated 5' long terminal repeat (LTR) from HIV-1
   6263..6384    +  polyA_signal   SV40 poly(A) signal: SV40 polyadenylation signal
   6424..6559    +  rep_origin     SV40 ori: SV40 origin of replication
   6580..6598    -  promoter       T7 promoter: promoter for bacteriophage T7 RNA polymerase
   6606..6761    +  CDS            lacZα (fragment): LacZα fragment of β-galactosidase; lacZ fragment
   6766..7194    +  rep_origin     f1 ori (sequence partly withheld): f1 bacteriophage origin of replication; arrow indicates direction of (+) strand synthesis
   7247..7351    +  promoter       AmpR promoter: bla
   7352..8212    +  CDS            AmpR: β-lactamase; bla; confers resistance to ampicillin, carbenicillin, and related antibiotics
   8383..8971    +  rep_origin     ori: high-copy-number ColE1/pMB1/pBR322/pUC origin of replication
   9154..9246    +  CDS            lacI (fragment): lac repressor; lacI; The lac repressor binds to the lac operator to inhibit transcription in E. coli. This inhibition can be relieved by adding lactose or isopropyl-β-D-thiogalactopyranoside (IPTG).
   9259..9280    +  protein_bind   CAP binding site: CAP binding activates transcription in the presence of cAMP. E. coli catabolite activator protein
   9295..9325    +  promoter       lac promoter: promoter for the E. coli lac operon
   9333..9349    +  protein_bind   lac operator: The lac repressor binds to the lac operator to inhibit transcription in E. coli. This inhibition can be relieved by adding lactose or isopropyl-β-D-thiogalactopyranoside (IPTG). lac repressor encoded by lacI
   9394..9412    +  promoter       T3 promoter: promoter for bacteriophage T3 RNA polymerase
