>Addgene plasmid #181980 | pRRL.PPT.SFFV.HA.RUNX1C.IRES.eGFP Sequencing Result | analyzer sequence | sequence record 358851
AGCTTAATGTAGTCTTATGCAATACTCTTGTAGTCTTGCAACATGGTAACGATGAGTTAGCAACATGCCT
TACAAGGAGAGAAAAAGCACCGTGCATGCCGATTGGTGGAAGTAAGGTGGTACGATCGTGCCTTATTAGG
AAGGCAACAGACGGGTCTGACATGGATTGGACGAACCACTGAATTGCCGCATTGCAGAGATATTGTATTT
AAGTGCCTAGCTCGATACATAAACGGGTCTCTCTGGTTAGACCAGATCTGAGCCTGGGAGCTCTCTGGCT
AACTAGGGAACCCACTGCTTAAGCCTCAATAAAGCTTGCCTTGAGTGCTTCAAGTAGTGTGTGCCCGTCT
GTTGTGTGACTCTGGTAACTAGAGATCCCTCAGACCCTTTTAGTCAGTGTGGAAAATCTCTAGCAGTGGC
GCCCGAACAGGGACTTGAAAGCGAAAGGGAAACCAGAGGAGCTCTCTCGACGCAGGACTCGGCTTGCTGA
AGCGCGCACGGCAAGAGGCGAGGGGCGGCGACTGGTGAGTACGCCAAAAATTTTGACTAGCGGAGGCTAG
AAGGAGAGAGATGGGTGCGAGAGCGTCAGTATTAAGCGGGGGAGAATTAGATCGCGATGGGAAAAAATTC
GGTTAAGGCCAGGGGGAAAGAAAAAATATAAATTAAAACATATAGTATGGGCAAGCAGGGAGCTAGAACG
ATTCGCAGTTAATCCTGGCCTGTTAGAAACATCAGAAGGCTGTAGACAAATACTGGGACAGCTACAACCA
TCCCTTCAGACAGGATCAGAAGAACTTAGATCATTATATAATACAGTAGCAACCCTCTATTGTGTGCATC
AAAGGATAGAGATAAAAGACACCAAGGAAGCTTTAGACAAGATAGAGGAAGAGCAAAACAAAAGTAAGAC
CACCGCACAGCAAGCGGCCGCTGATCTTCAGACCTGGAGGAGGAGATATGAGGGACAATTGGAGAAGTGA
ATTATATAAATATAAAGTAGTAAAAATTGAACCATTAGGAGTAGCACCCACCAAGGCAAAGAGAAGAGTG
GTGCAGAGAGAAAAAAGAGCAGTGGGAATAGGAGCTTTGTTCCTTGGGTTCTTGGGAGCAGCAGGAAGCA
CTATGGGCGCAGCGTCAATGACGCTGACGGTACAGGCCAGACAATTATTGTCTGGTATAGTGCAGCAGCA
GAACAATTTGCTGAGGGCTATTGAGGCGCAACAGCATCTGTTGCAACTCACAGTCTGGGGCATCAAGCAG
CTCCAGGCAAGAATCCTGGCTGTGGAAAGATACCTAAAGGATCAACAGCTCCTGGGGATTTGGGGTTGCT
CTGGAAAACTCATTTGCACCACTGCTGTGCCTTGGAATGCTAGTTGGAGTAATAAATCTCTGGAACAGAT
TTGGAATCACACGACCTGGATGGAGTGGGACAGAGAAATTAACAATTACACAAGCTTAATACACTCCTTA
ATTGAAGAATCGCAAAACCAGCAAGAAAAGAATGAACAAGAATTATTGGAATTAGATAAATGGGCAAGTT
TGTGGAATTGGTTTAACATAACAAATTGGCTGTGGTATATAAAATTATTCATAATGATAGTAGGAGGCTT
GGTAGGTTTAAGAATAGTTTTTGCTGTACTTTCTATAGTGAATAGAGTTAGGCAGGGATATTCACCATTA
TCGTTTCAGACCCACCTCCCAACCCCGAGGGGACCCGACAGGCCCGAAGGAATAGAAGAAGAAGGTGGAG
AGAGAGACAGAGACAGATCCATTCGATTAGTGAACGGATCTCGACGGTATCGGTTAACTTTTAAAAGAAA
AGGGGGGATTGGGGGGTACAGTGCAGGGGAAAGAATAGTAGACATAATAGCAACAGACATACAAACTAAA
GAATTACAAAAACAAATTACAAAAATTCAAAATTTTATCGATCACGAGACTAGCCTCGAGCTAGCTGCAG
TAACGCCATTTTGCAAGGCATGGAAAAATACCAAACCAAGAATAGAGAAGTTCAGATCAAGGGCGGGTAC
ATGAAAATAGCTAACGTTGGGCCAAACAGGATATCTGCGGTGAGCAGTTTCGGCCCCGGCCCGGGGCCAA
GAACAGATGGTCACCGCAGTTTCGGCCCCGGCCCGAGGCCAAGAACAGATGGTCCCCAGATATGGCCCAA
CCCTCAGCAGTTTCTTAAGACCCATCAGATGTTTCCAGGCTCCCCCAAGGACCTGAAATGACCCTGCGCC
TTATTTGAATTAACCAATCAGCCTGCTTCTCGCTTCTGTTCGCGCGCTTCTGCTTCCCGAGCTCTATAAA
AGAGCTCACAACCCCTCACTCGGCGCGCCAGTCCTCCGACAGACTGAGTCGGCCGGTCGAATCAAGCTTA
TCGATACCGTCGACGGATCCACCGGTACTAGTATACTCCGGAGCCACCATGGGATACCCCTACGACGTGC
CCGACTACGCTTCAGACAGCATATTTGAGTCATTTCCTTCGTACCCACAGTGCTTCATGAGAGAATGCAT
ACTTGGAATGAATCCTTCTAGGGACGTCCACGATGCCAGCACGAGCCGCCGCTTCACGCCGCCTTCCACC
GCGCTGAGCCCAGGCAAGATGAGCGAGGCTTTGCCTCTGGGCGCCCCAGACGCCGGCGCTGCCCTGGCCG
GCAAGCTGAGGAGCGGCGACCGCAGCATGGTGGAGGTGCTGGCCGACCACCCGGGCGAGCTGGTGCGCAC
CGACAGCCCCAACTTCCTCTGCTCCGTGCTGCCTACGCACTGGCGCTGCAACAAGACCCTGCCCATCGCT
TTCAAGGTGGTGGCCCTAGGGGATGTTCCAGATGGCACTCTGGTCACTGTGATGGCTGGCAATGATGAAA
ACTACTCGGCTGAGCTGAGAAATGCTACCGCAGCCATGAAGAACCAGGTTGCAAGATTTAATGACCTCAG
GTTTGTCGGTCGAAGTGGAAGAGGGAAAAGCTTCACTCTGACCATCACTGTCTTCACAAACCCACCGCAA
GTCGCCACCTACCACAGAGCCATCAAAATCACAGTGGATGGGCCCCGAGAACCTCGAAGACATCGGCAGA
AACTAGATGATCAGACCAAGCCCGGGAGCTTGAGCTTCAGCGAGAGACTGAGTGAACTGGAGCAGCTGCG
GCGCACAGCCATGAGGGTCAGCCCACACCACCCAGCCCCCACGCCCAACCCTCGTGCCTCCCTGAACCAC
TCCACTGCCTTTAACCCTCAGCCTCAGAGTCAGATGCAGGATACAAGGCAGATCCAACCATCTCCTCCCT
GGAGCTATGACCAGTCCTACCAATACCTGGGAAGCATTGCCTCTCCTTCTGTGCACCCAGCAACGCCCAT
TTCACCTGGACGTGCCAGCGGCATGACAACCCTCTCTGCAGAACTTTCCAGTCGACTCTCAACGGCACCC
GACCTGACAGCGTTCAGCGACCCGCGCCAGTTCCCCGCGCTGCCCTCCATCTCCGACCCCCGCATGCACT
ATCCAGGCGCCTTCACCTACTCCCCGACGCCGGTCACCTCGGGCATCGGCATCGGCATGTCGGCCATGGG
CTCGGCCACGCGCTACCACACCTACCTGCCGCCGCCCTACCCCGGCTCGTCGCAAGCGCAGGGAGGCCCG
TTCCAAGCCAGCTCGCCCTCCTACCACCTGTACTACGGCGCCTCGGCCGGCTCCTACCAGTTCTCCATGG
TGGGCGGCGAGCGCTCGCCGCCGCGCATCCTGCCGCCCTGCACCAACGCCTCCACCGGCTCCGCGCTGCT
CAACCCCAGCCTCCCGAACCAGAGCGACGTGGTGGAGGCCGAGGGCAGCCACAGCAACTCCCCCACCAAC
ATGGCGCCCTCCGCGCGCCTGGAGGAGGCCGTGTGGAGGCCCTACTGACGCGTATGCATGAGTAACTGAG
GATCCGCCCCTCTCCCTCCCCCCCCCCTAACGTTACTGGCCGAAGCCGCTTGGAATAAGGCCGGTGTGCG
TTTGTCTATATGTTATTTTCCACCATATTGCCGTCTTTTGGCAATGTGAGGGCCCGGAAACCTGGCCCTG
TCTTCTTGACGAGCATTCCTAGGGGTCTTTCCCCTCTCGCCAAAGGAATGCAAGGTCTGTTGAATGTCGT
GAAGGAAGCAGTTCCTCTGGAAGCTTCTTGAAGACAAACAACGTCTGTAGCGACCCTTTGCAGGCAGCGG
AACCCCCCACCTGGCGACAGGTGCCTCTGCGGCCAAAAGCCACGTGTATAAGATACACCTGCAAAGGCGG
CACAACCCCAGTGCCACGTTGTGAGTTGGATAGTTGTGGAAAGAGTCAAATGGCTCTCCTCAAGCGTATT
CAACAAGGGGCTGAAGGATGCCCAGAAGGTACCCCATTGTATGGGATCTGATCTGGGGCCTCGGTACACA
TGCTTTACATGTGTTTAGTCGAGGTTAAAAAAACGTCTAGGCCCCCCGAACCACGGGGACGTGGTTTTCC
TTTGAAAAACACGATGATAATATGGCCACAACCATGGTGAGCAAGGGCGAGGAGCTGTTCACCGGGGTGG
TGCCCATCCTGGTCGAGCTGGACGGCGACGTAAACGGCCACAAGTTCAGCGTGTCCGGCGAGGGCGAGGG
CGATGCCACCTACGGCAAGCTGACCCTGAAGTTCATCTGCACCACCGGCAAGCTGCCCGTGCCCTGGCCC
ACCCTCGTGACCACCCTGACCTACGGCGTGCAGTGCTTCAGCCGCTACCCCGACCACATGAAGCAGCACG
ACTTCTTCAAGTCCGCCATGCCCGAAGGCTACGTCCAGGAGCGCACCATCTTCTTCAAGGACGACGGCAA
CTACAAGACCCGCGCCGAGGTGAAGTTCGAGGGCGACACCCTGGTGAACCGCATCGAGCTGAAGGGCATC
GACTTCAAGGAGGACGGCAACATCCTGGGGCACAAGCTGGAGTACAACTACAACAGCCACAACGTCTATA
TCATGGCCGACAAGCAGAAGAACGGCATCAAGGTGAACTTCAAGATCCGCCACAACATCGAGGACGGCAG
CGTGCAGCTCGCCGACCACTACCAGCAGAACACCCCCATCGGCGACGGCCCCGTGCTGCTGCCCGACAAC
CACTACCTGAGCACCCAGTCCGCCCTGAGCAAAGACCCCAACGAGAAGCGCGATCACATGGTCCTGCTGG
AGTTCGTGACCGCCGCCGGGATCACTCTCGGCATGGACGAGCTGTACAAGTAAAGCGGCCGCGTCGACGG
ATCCCCCGGGCTGCAGGAATTCGAGCATCTTACCGCCATTTATTCCCATATTTGTTCTGTTTTTCTTGAT
TTGGGTATACATTTAAATGTTAATAAAACAAAATGGTGGGGCAATCATTTACATTTTTAGGGATATGTAA
TTACTAGTTCAGGTGTATTGCCACAAGACAAACATGTTAAGAAACTTTCCCGTTATTTACGCTCTGTTCC
TGTTAATCAACCTCTGGATTACAAAATTTGTGAAAGATTGACTGATATTCTTAACTATGTTGCTCCTTTT
ACGCTGTGTGGATATGCTGCTTTAATGCCTCTGTATCATGCTATTGCTTCCCGTACGGCTTTCGTTTTCT
CCTCCTTGTATAAATCCTGGTTGCTGTCTCTTTATGAGGAGTTGTGGCCCGTTGTCCGTCAACGTGGCGT
GGTGTGCTCTGTGTTTGCTGACGCAACCCCCACTGGCTGGGGCATTGCCACCACCTGTCAACTCCTTTCT
GGGACTTTCGCTTTCCCCCTCCCGATCGCCACGGCAGAACTCATCGCCGCCTGCCTTGCCCGCTGCTGGA
CAGGGGCTAGGTTGCTGGGCACTGATAATTCCGTGGTGTTGTCGGGGAAGCTGACGTCCTTTCGAATTCG
ATATCAGGTACCTTTAAGACCAATGACTTACAAGGCAGCTGTAGATCTTAGCCACTTTTTAAAAGAAAAG
GGGGGACTGGAAGGGCTACGTAACTCCCAACGAAGACAAGATCTGCTTTTTGCTTGTACTGGGTCTCTCT
GGTTAGACCAGATCTGAGCCTGGGAGCTCTCTGGCTAACTAGGGAACCCACTGCTTAAGCCTCAATAAAG
CTTGCCTTGAGTGCTTCAAGTAGTGTGTGCCCGTCTGTTGTGTGACTCTGGTAACTAGAGATCCCTCAGA
CCCTTTTAGTCAGTGTGGAAAATCTCTAGCAGTAGTAGTTCATGTCATCTTATTATTCAGTATTTATAAC
TTGCAAAGAAATGAATATCAGAGAGTGAGAGGAACTTGTTTATTGCAGCTTATAATGGTTACAAATAAAG
CAATAGCATCACAAATTTCACAAATAAAGCATTTTTTTCACTGCATTCTAGTTGTGGTTTGTCCAAACTC
ATCAATGTATCTTATCATGTCTGGCTCTAGCTATCCCGCCCCTAACTCCGCCCAGTTCCGCCCATTCTCC
GCCCCATGGCTGACTAATTTTTTTTATTTATGCAGAGGCCGAGGCCGCCTCGGCCTCTGAGCTATTCCAG
AAGTAGTGAGGAGGCTTTTTTGGAGGCCTAGGGACGTACCCAATTCGCCCTATAGTGAGTCGTATTACGC
GCGCTCACTGGCCGTCGTTTTACAACGTCGTGACTGGGAAAACCCTGGCGTTACCCAACTTAATCGCCTT
GCAGCACATCCCCCTTTCGCCAGCTGGCGTAATAGCGAAGAGGCCCGCACCGATCGCCCTTCCCAACAGT
TGCGCAGCCTGAATGGCGAATGGG
[124 nt withheld, positions 6745-6868]
C
[91 nt withheld, positions 6870-6960]
A
[49 nt withheld, positions 6962-7010]
CCTTTGACGTTGGAGTCCACGTTCTTT
[37 nt withheld, positions 7038-7074]
ACCCTATCTCGGTCTATTCTTTTGATTTATAAGGGATTTTGCCGATTTCGGCCTATTGGTTAAAAAATGA
GCTGATTTAACAAAAATTTAACGCGAATTTTAACAAAATATTAACGCTTACAATTTAGGTGGCACTTTTC
GGGGAAATGTGCGCGGAACCCCTATTTGTTTATTTTTCTAAATACATTCAAATATGTATCCGCTCATGAG
ACAATAACCCTGATAAATGCTTCAATAATATTGAAAAAGGAAGAGTATGAGTATTCAACATTTCCGTGTC
GCCCTTATTCCCTTTTTTGCGGCATTTTGCCTTCCTGTTTTTGCTCACCCAGAAACGCTGGTGAAAGTAA
AAGATGCTGAAGATCAGTTGGGTGCACGAGTGGGTTACATCGAACTGGATCTCAACAGCGGTAAGATCCT
TGAGAGTTTTCGCCCCGAAGAACGTTTTCCAATGATGAGCACTTTTAAAGTTCTGCTATGTGGCGCGGTA
TTATCCCGTATTGACGCCGGGCAAGAGCAACTCGGTCGCCGCATACACTATTCTCAGAATGACTTGGTTG
AGTACTCACCAGTCACAGAAAAGCATCTTACGGATGGCATGACAGTAAGAGAATTATGCAGTGCTGCCAT
AACCATGAGTGATAACACTGCGGCCAACTTACTTCTGACAACGATCGGAGGACCGAAGGAGCTAACCGCT
TTTTTGCACAACATGGGGGATCATGTAACTCGCCTTGATCGTTGGGAACCGGAGCTGAATGAAGCCATAC
CAAACGACGAGCGTGACACCACGATGCCTGTAGCAATGGCAACAACGTTGCGCAAACTATTAACTGGCGA
ACTACTTACTCTAGCTTCCCGGCAACAATTAATAGACTGGATGGAGGCGGATAAAGTTGCAGGACCACTT
CTGCGCTCGGCCCTTCCGGCTGGCTGGTTTATTGCTGATAAATCTGGAGCCGGTGAGCGTGGGTCTCGCG
GTATCATTGCAGCACTGGGGCCAGATGGTAAGCCCTCCCGTATCGTAGTTATCTACACGACGGGGAGTCA
GGCAACTATGGATGAACGAAATAGACAGATCGCTGAGATAGGTGCCTCACTGATTAAGCATTGGTAACTG
TCAGACCAAGTTTACTCATATATACTTTAGATTGATTTAAAACTTCATTTTTAATTTAAAAGGATCTAGG
TGAAGATCCTTTTTGATAATCTCATGACCAAAATCCCTTAACGTGAGTTTTCGTTCCACTGAGCGTCAGA
CCCCGTAGAAAAGATCAAAGGATCTTCTTGAGATCCTTTTTTTCTGCGCGTAATCTGCTGCTTGCAAACA
AAAAAACCACCGCTACCAGCGGTGGTTTGTTTGCCGGATCAAGAGCTACCAACTCTTTTTCCGAAGGTAA
CTGGCTTCAGCAGAGCGCAGATACCAAATACTGTTCTTCTAGTGTAGCCGTAGTTAGGCCACCACTTCAA
GAACTCTGTAGCACCGCCTACATACCTCGCTCTGCTAATCCTGTTACCAGTGGCTGCTGCCAGTGGCGAT
AAGTCGTGTCTTACCGGGTTGGACTCAAGACGATAGTTACCGGATAAGGCGCAGCGGTCGGGCTGAACGG
GGGGTTCGTGCACACAGCCCAGCTTGGAGCGAACGACCTACACCGAACTGAGATACCTACAGCGTGAGCT
ATGAGAAAGCGCCACGCTTCCCGAAGGGAGAAAGGCGGACAGGTATCCGGTAAGCGGCAGGGTCGGAACA
GGAGAGCGCACGAGGGAGCTTCCAGGGGGAAACGCCTGGTATCTTTATAGTCCTGTCGGGTTTCGCCACC
TCTGACTTGAGCGTCGATTTTTGTGATGCTCGTCAGGGGGGCGGAGCCTATGGAAAAACGCCAGCAACGC
GGCCTTTTTACGGTTCCTGGCCTTTTGCTGGCCTTTTGCTCACATGTTCTTTCCTGCGTTATCCCCTGAT
TCTGTGGATAACCGTATTACCGCCTTTGAGTGAGCTGATACCGCTCGCCGCAGCCGAACGACCGAGCGCA
GCGAGTCAGTGAGCGAGGAAGCGGAAGAGCGCCCAATACGCAAACCGCCTCTCCCCGCGCGTTGGCCGAT
TCATTAATGCAGCTGGCACGACAGGTTTCCCGACTGGAAAGCGGGCAGTGAGCGCAACGCAATTAATGTG
AGTTAGCTCACTCATTAGGCACCCCAGGCTTTACACTTTATGCTTCCGGCTCGTATGTTGTGTGGAATTG
TGAGCGGATAACAATTTCACACAGGAAACAGCTATGACCATGATTACGCCAAGCGCGCAATTAACCCTCA
CTAAAGGGAACAAAAGCTGGAGCTGCA
Features (pLannotate 1.2.2; 30 found; start..end, strand, type, name):
      8..234     +  promoter       RSV promoter: Rous sarcoma virus enhancer/promoter
    235..415     +  LTR            5' LTR (truncated): truncated 5' long terminal repeat (LTR) from HIV-1
    462..587     +  misc_feature   HIV-1 Ψ: packaging signal of human immunodeficiency virus type 1
    571..934     +  CDS            HIV-1 gag (fragment): gag protein from human immunodeficiency virus 1; gag
   1080..1313    +  misc_feature   RRE: The Rev response element (RRE) of HIV-1 allows for Rev-dependent mRNA export from the nucleus to the cytoplasm.
   1690..1790    +  CDS            Rev (fragment): human immunodeficiency virus 1 (HIV-1) Rev protein; rev; enhances nuclear export of unspliced and incompletely spliced viral mRNAs
   1809..1926    +  misc_feature   cPPT/CTS: central polypurine tract and central termination sequence of HIV-1
   1960..2361    +  promoter       SFFV promoter: spleen focus-forming virus long terminal repeat (LTR) promoter
   2371..2394    +  misc_feature   MCS (fragment): pBluescript multiple cloning site
   2552..3895    +  CDS            RUNX1: RUNX1_HUMAN - Also known as AML1, CBFA2. Experimental evidence at protein level: Swiss-Prot protein existence level 1. Isoform AML-1L interferes with the transactivation activity of RUNX1. From Homo sapiens (Human).
   3927..4513    +  misc_feature   IRES2: internal ribosome entry site (IRES) of the encephalomyocarditis virus (EMCV)
   4514..5233    +  CDS            EGFP: the original enhanced GFP (Yang et al., 1996) mammalian codon-optimized
   5249..5274    +  misc_feature   MCS (fragment): pBluescript multiple cloning site
   5274..5333    +  CDS            S (fragment): HBSAG_WHV6 - Experimental evidence at transcript level: Swiss-Prot protein existence level 2. The middle envelope protein plays an important role in the budding of the virion. It is involved in the induction of budding in a nucleocapsid independent way. In this process the majority of envelope proteins bud to form subviral lipoprotein particles of 22 nm of diameter that do not contain a nucleocapsid (By similarity). From Woodchuck hepatitis B virus (isolate w64/pWS23) (WHV).
   5465..5868    +  misc_feature   WPRE: woodchuck hepatitis virus posttranscriptional regulatory element
   5870..6025    +  CDS            nef (fragment): NEF_HV1LA - Experimental evidence at protein level: Swiss-Prot protein existence level 1. Extracellular Nef protein targets CD4(+) T-lymphocytes for apoptosis by interacting with CXCR4 surface receptors. From Human immunodeficiency virus type 1 group M subtype B (isolate Lai) (HIV-1).
   6011..6191    +  LTR            5' LTR (truncated): truncated 5' long terminal repeat (LTR) from HIV-1
   6263..6384    +  polyA_signal   SV40 poly(A) signal: SV40 polyadenylation signal
   6403..6538    +  rep_origin     SV40 ori: SV40 origin of replication
   6559..6577    -  promoter       T7 promoter: promoter for bacteriophage T7 RNA polymerase
   6585..6740    +  CDS            lacZα (fragment): LacZα fragment of β-galactosidase; lacZ fragment
   6745..7173    +  rep_origin     f1 ori (sequence partly withheld): f1 bacteriophage origin of replication; arrow indicates direction of (+) strand synthesis
   7226..7330    +  promoter       AmpR promoter: bla
   7331..8191    +  CDS            AmpR: β-lactamase; bla; confers resistance to ampicillin, carbenicillin, and related antibiotics
   8362..8950    +  rep_origin     ori: high-copy-number ColE1/pMB1/pBR322/pUC origin of replication
   9133..9225    +  CDS            lacI (fragment): lac repressor; lacI; The lac repressor binds to the lac operator to inhibit transcription in E. coli. This inhibition can be relieved by adding lactose or isopropyl-β-D-thiogalactopyranoside (IPTG).
   9238..9259    +  protein_bind   CAP binding site: CAP binding activates transcription in the presence of cAMP. E. coli catabolite activator protein
   9274..9304    +  promoter       lac promoter: promoter for the E. coli lac operon
   9312..9328    +  protein_bind   lac operator: The lac repressor binds to the lac operator to inhibit transcription in E. coli. This inhibition can be relieved by adding lactose or isopropyl-β-D-thiogalactopyranoside (IPTG). lac repressor encoded by lacI
   9373..9391    +  promoter       T3 promoter: promoter for bacteriophage T3 RNA polymerase
