[The description below was written by a language model from this plasmid's Addgene catalogue record and pLannotate feature annotations shown in this document.]
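Description:
pRRL.PPT.SFFV.HA.RUNX1C.IRES.eGFP is a third-generation-style HIV-1 lentiviral transfer plasmid for overexpressing the human RUNX1C isoform (RUNX1 transcript variant 1) in mammalian cells. In bacteria it is maintained through a high-copy ColE1/pUC-type origin and selected with ampicillin via the β-lactamase gene. The backbone also carries an f1 origin, an SV40 origin and leftover pBluescript-derived lac, T7 and T3 elements. An RSV enhancer/promoter replaces the U3 region of the 5' LTR, so genomic RNA can be transcribed in packaging cells without Tat. It is followed by the Ψ packaging signal with a gag fragment, the Rev response element for nuclear export of the unspliced genome, and the cPPT/CTS, which aids nuclear import. The downstream LTR is also annotated as truncated, consistent with a self-inactivating design, and is followed by an SV40 polyadenylation signal.

The internal expression cassette is driven by the spleen focus-forming virus LTR promoter, which is strong in haematopoietic cells. It transcribes a bicistronic message encoding RUNX1C with an N-terminal HA tag, an EMCV IRES, and EGFP, with a WPRE downstream to boost transcript stability and expression. The IRES allows EGFP to be translated from the same mRNA, so transduced cells can be tracked or sorted by fluorescence, while the HA tag permits detection or pull-down of the exogenous protein. The annotated RUNX1 match is somewhat shorter than the stated 1470 bp insert, and the HA tag is not separately annotated. The listed parent backbone carries dTomato, whereas both sequence records show EGFP, in line with the plasmid name. The two records differ by about 21 nt near the SV40 origin but are otherwise annotated identically. The associated publication concerns RUNX1 isoform imbalance in trisomy 21-associated myeloid leukaemia.
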