Addgene plasmid #181980: pRRL.PPT.SFFV.HA.RUNX1C.IRES.eGFP
Purpose: Human RUNX1C gene overexpression
Depositing lab: Jan-Henning Klusmann. Depositing organization: Martin-Luther-Universitaet Halle-Wittenberg. Publication: RUNX1 isoform disequilibrium promotes the development of trisomy 21-associated myeloid leukemia. Gialesaki S, Brauer-Hartmann D, Issa H, Bhayadia R, Alejo-Valle O, Verboon L, Schmell AL, Laszig S, Regenyi E, Schuschel K, Labuhn M, Ng M, Winkler R, Ihling C, Sinz A, Glass M, Huttelmaier S, Matzk S, Schmid L, Struwe FJ, Kadel SK, Reinhardt D, Yaspo ML, Heckl D, Klusmann JH. Blood. 2023 Mar 9;141(10):1105-1118. doi: 10.1182/blood.2022017619. PubMed 36493345.
Backbone
  Vector backbone: pRRL.PPT.SFFV.MCS.IRES.dTomato
  Vector type: Lentiviral
Growth in bacteria
  Bacterial resistance: Ampicillin, 100 μg/mL
  Growth temperature: 37°C
  Growth strain: NEB Stable
  Copy number: High Copy
Gene/Insert
  Gene/Insert name: RUNX1C (human) (alt name: RUNX family transcription factor 1 (RUNX1), transcript variant 1)
  Species: H. sapiens (human)
  Insert size (bp): 1470
  Entrez Gene: RUNX1 (a.k.a. AML1, AML1-EVI-1, AMLCR1, CBF2alpha, CBFA2, EVI-1, PEBP2aB, PEBP2alpha)
  Tag / fusion protein: HA (Human influenza hemagglutinin) (N terminal on insert)
  Cloning method: Restriction Enzyme; 5′ cloning site unknown (unknown if destroyed)
Terms and licenses: Academic/Nonprofit Terms; Industry Terms: Not Available to Industry
How to cite: pRRL.PPT.SFFV.HA.RUNX1C.IRES.eGFP was a gift from Jan-Henning Klusmann (Addgene plasmid # 181980 ; http://n2t.net/addgene:181980 ; RRID:Addgene_181980)
